Addgene plasmid #136219: pCDNA4.TO-ORF59-2xCSTREP
Purpose: Expresses C-terminally strep tagged Kaposi's Sarcoma Associated Herpesvirus (KSHV) ORF59
Depositing lab: Britt Glaunsinger. Depositing organization: University of California, Berkeley. Publication: Global mapping of herpesvirus-host protein complexes reveals a transcription strategy for late genes. Davis ZH, Verschueren E, Jang GM, Kleffman K, Johnson JR, Park J, Von Dollen J, Maher MC, Johnson T, Newton W, Jager S, Shales M, Horner J, Hernandez RD, Krogan NJ, Glaunsinger BA. Mol Cell. 2015 Jan 22;57(2):349-60. doi: 10.1016/j.molcel.2014.11.026. Epub 2014 Dec 24. PubMed 25544563.
Backbone
  Vector backbone: pCDNA4.TO
  Backbone manufacturer: Invitrogen
  Vector type: Mammalian Expression
  Selectable markers: Zeocin
Growth in bacteria
  Bacterial resistance: Ampicillin, 100 μg/mL
  Growth temperature: 37°C
  Growth strain: DH5alpha
  Copy number: High Copy
Gene/Insert
  Gene/Insert name: ORF59
  Species: Kaposi's sarcoma-associated herpesvirus (KSHV)
  Promoter: CMV
  Cloning method: Restriction Enzyme; 5′ cloning site Unknown (unknown if destroyed)
  Sequencing primers: 5′ CGCAAATGGGCGGTAGGCGTG; 3′ TAGAAGGCACAGTCGAGGCT
Resource information
  A portion of this plasmid was derived from a plasmid made by: cDNA of reactivated TREx BCBL-1-RTA cells
Terms and licenses: Academic/Nonprofit Terms; Industry Terms: Not Available to Industry
How to cite: pCDNA4.TO-ORF59-2xCSTREP was a gift from Britt Glaunsinger (Addgene plasmid # 136219 ; http://n2t.net/addgene:136219 ; RRID:Addgene_136219)
