[The description below was written by a language model from this plasmid's Addgene catalogue record and pLannotate feature annotations shown in this document.]
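Description:
pCDNA4.TO-ORF59-2xCSTREP is a mammalian expression plasmid built on the Invitrogen pcDNA4/TO backbone that expresses ORF59 of Kaposi's sarcoma-associated herpesvirus (KSHV) with a C-terminal Strep tag. The name indicates a tandem (2x) tag. It is maintained in E. coli at high copy from a ColE1/pUC-type origin under ampicillin selection (AmpR with its bla promoter), and it also carries an f1 phage origin. For selection in mammalian cells, a Zeocin resistance gene (Sh ble, BleoR) is driven by the SV40 early promoter and terminated by an SV40 poly(A) signal. An upstream EM7 bacterial promoter allows the same marker to function in bacteria.

The expression cassette uses the human CMV immediate-early enhancer and promoter. It is followed directly by two short elements that the annotation software labelled as PLtetO-1 fragments. These correspond to the tet operator sites typical of this backbone, which allow transcription to be repressed in cells expressing the Tet repressor and induced with tetracycline or doxycycline. In cells lacking the repressor, the promoter behaves constitutively. Downstream lies the ORF59 coding sequence, which was derived from cDNA of reactivated TREx BCBL-1-RTA cells. It encodes the viral DNA polymerase processivity (accessory) factor required for lytic DNA replication. A bovine growth hormone poly(A) signal terminates the transcript. The Strep tag is not annotated separately in the feature table, but an unannotated stretch between the ORF59 CDS and the poly(A) signal is consistent with its stated C-terminal position. The associated publication on herpesvirus-host protein complexes suggests the construct is intended for Strep-based affinity purification of ORF59 and identification of its interacting proteins.
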