Features (pLannotate 1.2.2; 22 found; start..end, strand, type, name):
     28..80      -  misc_feature   bom (fragment): basis of mobility region from pBR322
    235..614     +  enhancer       CMV enhancer: human cytomegalovirus immediate early enhancer
    615..818     +  promoter       CMV promoter: human cytomegalovirus (CMV) immediate early promoter
    820..839     +  promoter       PLtetO-1 promoter (fragment): modified phage lambda PL promoter with tet operator sites (Lutz and Bujard, 1997)
    841..860     +  promoter       PLtetO-1 promoter (fragment): modified phage lambda PL promoter with tet operator sites (Lutz and Bujard, 1997)
    868..901     +  promoter       TRE3GV promoter (fragment): 3rd-generation Tet-responsive promoter that can be activated by binding of Tet-On® 3G, optimized for retroviral and lentiviral vectors
   1025..2212    +  CDS            ORF59: PAP_HHV8P - Protein inferred from homology: Swiss-Prot protein existence level 3. Plays an essential role in the viral lytic DNA replication by acting as the polymerase accessory subunit. Stimulates the viral DNA polymerase activity and appears to function with it as a holoenzyme. Increases the processivity of the viral polymerase, probably by acting as a sliding clamp that prevents dissociation of the polymerase from the active template (By similarity). From Human herpesvirus 8 type P (isolate GK18) (HHV-8) (Kaposi's sarcoma-associated herpesvirus).
   2358..2582    +  polyA_signal   bGH poly(A) signal: bovine growth hormone polyadenylation signal
   2586..2607    +  promoter       SV40 promoter (fragment): SV40 enhancer and early promoter
   2628..3056    +  rep_origin     f1 ori (sequence partly withheld): f1 bacteriophage origin of replication; arrow indicates direction of (+) strand synthesis
   3070..3399    +  promoter       SV40 promoter: SV40 enhancer and early promoter
   3447..3494    +  promoter       EM7 promoter: synthetic bacterial promoter&nbsp
   3513..3887    +  CDS            BleoR: antibiotic-binding protein; Sh ble from Streptoalloteichus hindustanus; confers resistance to bleomycin, phleomycin, and Zeocin™
   3897..4022    +  CDS            ble (fragment): BLE_KLEPN - Experimental evidence at protein level: Swiss-Prot protein existence level 1. Binding protein with a strong affinity to the bleomycin family of antibiotics. Binds to CL990; an antimitotic-antibiotic compound. From Klebsiella pneumoniae.
   4017..4138    +  polyA_signal   SV40 poly(A) signal: SV40 polyadenylation signal
   4211..4227    -  protein_bind   lac operator: The lac repressor binds to the lac operator to inhibit transcription in E. coli. This inhibition can be relieved by adding lactose or isopropyl-β-D-thiogalactopyranoside (IPTG). lac repressor encoded by lacI
   4235..4265    -  promoter       lac promoter: promoter for the E. coli lac operon
   4280..4301    -  protein_bind   CAP binding site: CAP binding activates transcription in the presence of cAMP. E. coli catabolite activator protein
   4314..4406    -  CDS            lacI (fragment): lac repressor; lacI; The lac repressor binds to the lac operator to inhibit transcription in E. coli. This inhibition can be relieved by adding lactose or isopropyl-β-D-thiogalactopyranoside (IPTG).
   4589..5177    -  rep_origin     ori: high-copy-number ColE1/pMB1/pBR322/pUC origin of replication
   5348..6208    -  CDS            AmpR: β-lactamase; bla; confers resistance to ampicillin, carbenicillin, and related antibiotics
   6209..6313    -  promoter       AmpR promoter: bla
>Addgene plasmid #136219 | pCDNA4.TO-ORF59-2xCSTREP | addgene full sequence | sequence record 267609 | Addgene NGS Result
GACGGATCGGGAGATCTCCCGATCCCCTATGGTGCACTCTCAGTACAATCTGCTCTGATGCCGCATAGTT
AAGCCAGTATCTGCTCCCTGCTTGTGTGTTGGAGGTCGCTGAGTAGTGCGCGAGCAAAATTTAAGCTACA
ACAAGGCAAGGCTTGACCGACAATTGCATGAAGAATCTGCTTAGGGTTAGGCGTTTTGCGCTGCTTCGCG
ATGTACGGGCCAGATATACGCGTTGACATTGATTATTGACTAGTTATTAATAGTAATCAATTACGGGGTC
ATTAGTTCATAGCCCATATATGGAGTTCCGCGTTACATAACTTACGGTAAATGGCCCGCCTGGCTGACCG
CCCAACGACCCCCGCCCATTGACGTCAATAATGACGTATGTTCCCATAGTAACGCCAATAGGGACTTTCC
ATTGACGTCAATGGGTGGAGTATTTACGGTAAACTGCCCACTTGGCAGTACATCAAGTGTATCATATGCC
AAGTACGCCCCCTATTGACGTCAATGACGGTAAATGGCCCGCCTGGCATTATGCCCAGTACATGACCTTA
TGGGACTTTCCTACTTGGCAGTACATCTACGTATTAGTCATCGCTATTACCATGGTGATGCGGTTTTGGC
AGTACATCAATGGGCGTGGATAGCGGTTTGACTCACGGGGATTTCCAAGTCTCCACCCCATTGACGTCAA
TGGGAGTTTGTTTTGGCACCAAAATCAACGGGACTTTCCAAAATGTCGTAACAACTCCGCCCCATTGACG
CAAATGGGCGGTAGGCGTGTACGGTGGGAGGTCTATATAAGCAGAGCTCTCCCTATCAGTGATAGAGATC
TCCCTATCAGTGATAGAGATCGTCGACGAGCTCGTTTAGTGAACCGTCAGATCGCCTGGAGACGCCATCC
ACGCTGTTTTGACCTCCATAGAAGACACCGGGACCGATCCAGCCTCCGGACTCTAGCGTTTAAACTTAAG
CTTGGTACCGAGCTCGGATCCACTAGTCCAGTGTGGTGGAATTCATGCCTGTGGATTTTCACTATGGGGT
CAGGGTGGACGTGACCCTCCTGTCTAAAATCAGGAGGGTCAATGAACACATTAAGAGTGCCACTAAAACC
GGAGTAGTGCAAGTGCACGGATCGGCTTGCACGCCAACCCTCAGTGTGCTGTCCAGCGTGGGGACAGCTG
GCGTTCTGGGGTTAAGAATAAAGAATGCCCTTACGCCCCTGGTGGGACACACGGAAGGCAGTGGAGACGT
TAGCTTCAGCTTCAGGAATACGTCCGTCGGTAGCGGCTTCACGCACACGCGTGAGCTATTCGGTGCGAAT
GTACTCGACGCTGGCATAGCCTTTTATCGAAAGGGGGAGGCATGCGATACGGGGGCCCAACCGCAGTTCG
TCAGGACCACCATTTCCTACGGGGACAACCTCACCTCCACCGTGCACAAAAGCGTGGTGGACCAAAAGGG
TATCCTACCTTTCCACGATCGGATGGAAGCCGGTGGTAGGACCACCAGGCTTCTCCTCTGTGGCAAAACG
GGTGCATTCCTACTTAAGTGGCTAAGGCAGCAAAAAACAAAAGAGGACCAAACGGTGACTGTGTCTGTCA
GCGAGACGCTGTCGATCGTGACATTTTCTCTTGGTGGCGTGAGCAAGATCATTGATTTCAAGCCAGAAAC
CAAACCCGTTTCTGGCTGGGATGGTCTGAAGGGGAAGAAGTCGGTGGATGTGGGCGTGGTGCATACCGAC
GCCCTGAGCCGGGTTAGCCTGGAGTCCTTAATCGCCGCCCTGAGACTGTGTAAAGTCCCGGGTTGGTTTA
CCCCCGGGCTGATTTGGCACTCCAACGAAATATTAGAAGTGGAAGGTGTGCCCACTGGCTGCCAATCAGG
TGACGTAAAGTTAAGTGTCCTACTTTTAGAGGTAAACCGATCTGTGTCTGCCGAGGGAGGCGAGTCTTCG
CAAAAGGTTCCCGATTCTATACCGGACTCCAGGAGGCAGCCGGAATTGGAGTCTCCGGATTCTCCCCCTC
TCACACCAGTTGGTCCCTTTGGGCCGCTGGAGGACGCCTCTGAGGACGCTGCCTCTGTCACCAGCTGCCC
CCCAGCGGCGCCAACTAAGGACAGCACAAAGAGGCCTCACAAGAGGCGCTCAGACTCGAGCCAGTCCAGG
GATCGTGGGAAGGTGCCCAAAACCACATTTAACCCCCTGATTGGAGGGCGGCCGCTCGAGGGAGGCGGTG
GATGGAGCCACCCCCAGTTCGAGAAGGGCGGCGGCAGCGGCGGCGGCAGCGGCGGCGGCAGCTGGAGCCA
CCCCCAGTTCGAGAAGGGGCCCGTTTAAACCCGCTGATCAGCCTCGACTGTGCCTTCTAGTTGCCAGCCA
TCTGTTGTTTGCCCCTCCCCCGTGCCTTCCTTGACCCTGGAAGGTGCCACTCCCACTGTCCTTTCCTAAT
AAAATGAGGAAATTGCATCGCATTGTCTGAGTAGGTGTCATTCTATTCTGGGGGGTGGGGTGGGGCAGGA
CAGCAAGGGGGAGGATTGGGAAGACAATAGCAGGCATGCTGGGGATGCGGTGGGCTCTATGGCTTCTGAG
GCGGAAAGAACCAGCTGGGGCTCTAGGGGGTATCCCC
[124 nt withheld, positions 2628-2751]
C
[91 nt withheld, positions 2753-2843]
A
[49 nt withheld, positions 2845-2893]
CCTTTGACGTTGGAGTCCACGTTCTTT
[37 nt withheld, positions 2921-2957]
ACCCTATCTCGGTCTATTCTTTTGATTTATAAGGGATTTTGCCGATTTCGGCCTATTGGTTAAAAAATGA
GCTGATTTAACAAAAATTTAACGCGAATTAATTCTGTGGAATGTGTGTCAGTTAGGGTGTGGAAAGTCCC
CAGGCTCCCCAGCAGGCAGAAGTATGCAAAGCATGCATCTCAATTAGTCAGCAACCAGGTGTGGAAAGTC
CCCAGGCTCCCCAGCAGGCAGAAGTATGCAAAGCATGCATCTCAATTAGTCAGCAACCATAGTCCCGCCC
CTAACTCCGCCCATCCCGCCCCTAACTCCGCCCAGTTCCGCCCATTCTCCGCCCCATGGCTGACTAATTT
TTTTTATTTATGCAGAGGCCGAGGCCGCCTCTGCCTCTGAGCTATTCCAGAAGTAGTGAGGAGGCTTTTT
TGGAGGCCTAGGCTTTTGCAAAAAGCTCCCGGGAGCTTGTATATCCATTTTCGGATCTGATCAGCACGTG
TTGACAATTAATCATCGGCATAGTATATCGGCATAGTATAATACGACAAGGTGAGGAACTAAACCATGGC
CAAGTTGACCAGTGCCGTTCCGGTGCTCACCGCGCGCGACGTCGCCGGAGCGGTCGAGTTCTGGACCGAC
CGGCTCGGGTTCTCCCGGGACTTCGTGGAGGACGACTTCGCCGGTGTGGTCCGGGACGACGTGACCCTGT
TCATCAGCGCGGTCCAGGACCAGGTGGTGCCGGACAACACCCTGGCCTGGGTGTGGGTGCGCGGCCTGGA
CGAGCTGTACGCCGAGTGGTCGGAGGTCGTGTCCACGAACTTCCGGGACGCCTCCGGGCCGGCCATGACC
GAGATCGGCGAGCAGCCGTGGGGGCGGGAGTTCGCCCTGCGCGACCCGGCCGGCAACTGCGTGCACTTCG
TGGCCGAGGAGCAGGACTGACACGTGCTACGAGATTTCGATTCCACCGCCGCCTTCTATGAAAGGTTGGG
CTTCGGAATCGTTTTCCGGGACGCCGGCTGGATGATCCTCCAGCGCGGGGATCTCATGCTGGAGTTCTTC
GCCCACCCCAACTTGTTTATTGCAGCTTATAATGGTTACAAATAAAGCAATAGCATCACAAATTTCACAA
ATAAAGCATTTTTTTCACTGCATTCTAGTTGTGGTTTGTCCAAACTCATCAATGTATCTTATCATGTCTG
TATACCGTCGACCTCTAGCTAGAGCTTGGCGTAATCATGGTCATAGCTGTTTCCTGTGTGAAATTGTTAT
CCGCTCACAATTCCACACAACATACGAGCCGGAAGCATAAAGTGTAAAGCCTGGGGTGCCTAATGAGTGA
GCTAACTCACATTAATTGCGTTGCGCTCACTGCCCGCTTTCCAGTCGGGAAACCTGTCGTGCCAGCTGCA
TTAATGAATCGGCCAACGCGCGGGGAGAGGCGGTTTGCGTATTGGGCGCTCTTCCGCTTCCTCGCTCACT
GACTCGCTGCGCTCGGTCGTTCGGCTGCGGCGAGCGGTATCAGCTCACTCAAAGGCGGTAATACGGTTAT
CCACAGAATCAGGGGATAACGCAGGAAAGAACATGTGAGCAAAAGGCCAGCAAAAGGCCAGGAACCGTAA
AAAGGCCGCGTTGCTGGCGTTTTTCCATAGGCTCCGCCCCCCTGACGAGCATCACAAAAATCGACGCTCA
AGTCAGAGGTGGCGAAACCCGACAGGACTATAAAGATACCAGGCGTTTCCCCCTGGAAGCTCCCTCGTGC
GCTCTCCTGTTCCGACCCTGCCGCTTACCGGATACCTGTCCGCCTTTCTCCCTTCGGGAAGCGTGGCGCT
TTCTCATAGCTCACGCTGTAGGTATCTCAGTTCGGTGTAGGTCGTTCGCTCCAAGCTGGGCTGTGTGCAC
GAACCCCCCGTTCAGCCCGACCGCTGCGCCTTATCCGGTAACTATCGTCTTGAGTCCAACCCGGTAAGAC
ACGACTTATCGCCACTGGCAGCAGCCACTGGTAACAGGATTAGCAGAGCGAGGTATGTAGGCGGTGCTAC
AGAGTTCTTGAAGTGGTGGCCTAACTACGGCTACACTAGAAGAACAGTATTTGGTATCTGCGCTCTGCTG
AAGCCAGTTACCTTCGGAAAAAGAGTTGGTAGCTCTTGATCCGGCAAACAAACCACCGCTGGTAGCGGTG
GTTTTTTTGTTTGCAAGCAGCAGATTACGCGCAGAAAAAAAGGATCTCAAGAAGATCCTTTGATCTTTTC
TACGGGGTCTGACGCTCAGTGGAACGAAAACTCACGTTAAGGGATTTTGGTCATGAGATTATCAAAAAGG
ATCTTCACCTAGATCCTTTTAAATTAAAAATGAAGTTTTAAATCAATCTAAAGTATATATGAGTAAACTT
GGTCTGACAGTTACCAATGCTTAATCAGTGAGGCACCTATCTCAGCGATCTGTCTATTTCGTTCATCCAT
AGTTGCCTGACTCCCCGTCGTGTAGATAACTACGATACGGGAGGGCTTACCATCTGGCCCCAGTGCTGCA
ATGATACCGCGAGACCCACGCTCACCGGCTCCAGATTTATCAGCAATAAACCAGCCAGCCGGAAGGGCCG
AGCGCAGAAGTGGTCCTGCAACTTTATCCGCCTCCATCCAGTCTATTAATTGTTGCCGGGAAGCTAGAGT
AAGTAGTTCGCCAGTTAATAGTTTGCGCAACGTTGTTGCCATTGCTACAGGCATCGTGGTGTCACGCTCG
TCGTTTGGTATGGCTTCATTCAGCTCCGGTTCCCAACGATCAAGGCGAGTTACATGATCCCCCATGTTGT
GCAAAAAAGCGGTTAGCTCCTTCGGTCCTCCGATCGTTGTCAGAAGTAAGTTGGCCGCAGTGTTATCACT
CATGGTTATGGCAGCACTGCATAATTCTCTTACTGTCATGCCATCCGTAAGATGCTTTTCTGTGACTGGT
GAGTACTCAACCAAGTCATTCTGAGAATAGTGTATGCGGCGACCGAGTTGCTCTTGCCCGGCGTCAATAC
GGGATAATACCGCGCCACATAGCAGAACTTTAAAAGTGCTCATCATTGGAAAACGTTCTTCGGGGCGAAA
ACTCTCAAGGATCTTACCGCTGTTGAGATCCAGTTCGATGTAACCCACTCGTGCACCCAACTGATCTTCA
GCATCTTTTACTTTCACCAGCGTTTCTGGGTGAGCAAAAACAGGAAGGCAAAATGCCGCAAAAAAGGGAA
TAAGGGCGACACGGAAATGTTGAATACTCATACTCTTCCTTTTTCAATATTATTGAAGCATTTATCAGGG
TTATTGTCTCATGAGCGGATACATATTTGAATGTATTTAGAAAAATAAACAAATAGGGGTTCCGCGCACA
TTTCCCCGAAAAGTGCCACCTGACGTC
